>Addgene plasmid #221335 | pET28a-FKBP-MAVS(pLxIS) | addgene full sequence | sequence record 438973 | Addgene NGS Result
GGATCCGCCACCATGGGCGTTCAAGTAGAAACAATATCTCCAGGAGACGGGCGTACATTTCCTAAGCGTG
GCCAAACTTGCGTAGTCCATTATACCGGCATGCTGGAGGACGGTAAGAAGGTCGATAGCTCTAGAGACCG
TAACAAACCTTTCAAATTTATGCTGGGGAAACAGGAGGTTATCCGTGGTTGGGAGGAAGGCGTGGCCCAA
ATGTCCGTTGGGCAGCGTGCTAAGTTAACCATCTCGCCAGATTACGCATATGGGGCTACAGGCCATCCTG
GGATCATTCCCCCGCATGCGACACTTGTGTTTGATGTAGAGCTGTTGAAGTTGGAGACGCGGGGAGTTCA
AGTCGAAACGATTTCACCAGGTGATGGACGCACCTTTCCTAAACGGGGACAAACGTGCGTCGTGCATTAC
ACCGGTATGCTGGAAGACGGCAAGAAAGTCGATTCAAGCCGCGATAGAAATAAACCCTTCAAATTCATGC
TTGGAAAACAGGAAGTAATACGCGGATGGGAAGAGGGTGTGGCGCAAATGTCTGTCGGGCAAAGAGCTAA
ACTGACAATAAGTCCTGATTACGCGTACGGTGCGACTGGGCACCCTGGTATCATTCCGCCGCACGCGACA
CTTGTCTTCGACGTCGAGTTACTTAAGCTTGAGACGCGGGGGGTGCAGGTAGAGACTATTTCGCCCGGTG
ACGGAAGAACTTTCCCAAAGCGGGGACAGACCTGTGTTGTCCACTACACTGGGATGTTGGAGGATGGTAA
GAAAGTTGACTCAAGTCGTGATCGCAACAAACCCTTTAAGTTTATGCTTGGGAAGCAGGAAGTCATCAGA
GGTTGGGAAGAAGGCGTAGCTCAGATGTCAGTGGGACAACGGGCCAAATTAACCATCAGTCCAGACTACG
CCTACGGAGCCACCGGTCACCCAGGGATCATACCACCTCACGCAACCTTAGTGTTCGATGTGGAACTTTT
AAAGTTAGAGACGCGCGGTGTACAAGTGGAAACAATCAGTCCAGGGGATGGGAGAACATTCCCCAAAAGA
GGCCAGACGTGTGTCGTGCACTATACGGGGATGTTAGAAGATGGGAAAAAGGTCGATTCGTCACGCGACC
GCAACAAACCGTTTAAATTCATGTTGGGAAAGCAGGAGGTGATTCGCGGCTGGGAGGAAGGTGTGGCACA
GATGAGCGTGGGCCAGAGAGCAAAACTGACTATCTCTCCTGATTATGCCTACGGCGCGACGGGCCACCCT
GGCATAATTCCACCCCACGCTACCCTGGTATTCGATGTCGAGCTTCTGAAGCTTGAGGGTGCTGGGGCTG
GGGCTGAGATGAGCAAGCCAGGTGTGCTGGTATCCCAGTTGGACGAGCCATTCTCAGCCTGCTCTGTGGA
CCTTGCCATTAGCCCTAGCAGCTCCTTGGTCTCAGAACCCAACCATGGTCCAGAGGAGAATGAGTATTCG
TCCTTTAGAATCTGATAAGAATTCGAGCTCCGTCGACAAGCTTGCGGCCGCACTCGAGCACCACCACCAC
CACCACTGAGATCCGGCTGCTAACAAAGCCCGAAAGGAAGCTGAGTTGGCTGCTGCCACCGCTGAGCAAT
AACTAGCATAACCCCTTGGGGCCTCTAAACGGGTCTTGAGGGGTTTTTTGCTGAAAGGAGGAACTATATC
CGGATTGGCGAATGGG
[124 nt withheld, positions 1697-1820]
C
[91 nt withheld, positions 1822-1912]
A
[49 nt withheld, positions 1914-1962]
CCTTTGACGTTGGAGTCCACGTTCTTT
[37 nt withheld, positions 1990-2026]
ACCCTATCTCGGTCTATTCTTTTGATTTATAAGGGATTTTGCCGATTTCGGCCTATTGGTTAAAAAATGA
GCTGATTTAACAAAAATTTAACGCGAATTTTAACAAAATATTAACGCTTACAATTTAGGTGGCACTTTTC
GGGGAAATGTGCGCGGAACCCCTATTTGTTTATTTTTCTAAATACATTCAAATATGTATCCGCTCATGAA
TTAATTCTTAGAAAAACTCATCGAGCATCAAATGAAACTGCAATTTATTCATATCAGGATTATCAATACC
ATATTTTTGAAAAAGCCGTTTCTGTAATGAAGGAGAAAACTCACCGAGGCAGTTCCATAGGATGGCAAGA
TCCTGGTATCGGTCTGCGATTCCGACTCGTCCAACATCAATACAACCTATTAATTTCCCCTCGTCAAAAA
TAAGGTTATCAAGTGAGAAATCACCATGAGTGACGACTGAATCCGGTGAGAATGGCAAAAGTTTATGCAT
TTCTTTCCAGACTTGTTCAACAGGCCAGCCATTACGCTCGTCATCAAAATCACTCGCATCAACCAAACCG
TTATTCATTCGTGATTGCGCCTGAGCGAGACGAAATACGCGATCGCTGTTAAAAGGACAATTACAAACAG
GAATCGAATGCAACCGGCGCAGGAACACTGCCAGCGCATCAACAATATTTTCACCTGAATCAGGATATTC
TTCTAATACCTGGAATGCTGTTTTCCCGGGGATCGCAGTGGTGAGTAACCATGCATCATCAGGAGTACGG
ATAAAATGCTTGATGGTCGGAAGAGGCATAAATTCCGTCAGCCAGTTTAGTCTGACCATCTCATCTGTAA
CATCATTGGCAACGCTACCTTTGCCATGTTTCAGAAACAACTCTGGCGCATCGGGCTTCCCATACAATCG
ATAGATTGTCGCACCTGATTGCCCGACATTATCGCGAGCCCATTTATACCCATATAAATCAGCATCCATG
TTGGAATTTAATCGCGGCCTAGAGCAAGACGTTTCCCGTTGAATATGGCTCATAACACCCCTTGTATTAC
TGTTTATGTAAGCAGACAGTTTTATTGTTCATGACCAAAATCCCTTAACGTGAGTTTTCGTTCCACTGAG
CGTCAGACCCCGTAGAAAAGATCAAAGGATCTTCTTGAGATCCTTTTTTTCTGCGCGTAATCTGCTGCTT
GCAAACAAAAAAACCACCGCTACCAGCGGTGGTTTGTTTGCCGGATCAAGAGCTACCAACTCTTTTTCCG
AAGGTAACTGGCTTCAGCAGAGCGCAGATACCAAATACTGTCCTTCTAGTGTAGCCGTAGTTAGGCCACC
ACTTCAAGAACTCTGTAGCACCGCCTACATACCTCGCTCTGCTAATCCTGTTACCAGTGGCTGCTGCCAG
TGGCGATAAGTCGTGTCTTACCGGGTTGGACTCAAGACGATAGTTACCGGATAAGGCGCAGCGGTCGGGC
TGAACGGGGGGTTCGTGCACACAGCCCAGCTTGGAGCGAACGACCTACACCGAACTGAGATACCTACAGC
GTGAGCTATGAGAAAGCGCCACGCTTCCCGAAGGGAGAAAGGCGGACAGGTATCCGGTAAGCGGCAGGGT
CGGAACAGGAGAGCGCACGAGGGAGCTTCCAGGGGGAAACGCCTGGTATCTTTATAGTCCTGTCGGGTTT
CGCCACCTCTGACTTGAGCGTCGATTTTTGTGATGCTCGTCAGGGGGGCGGAGCCTATGGAAAAACGCCA
GCAACGCGGCCTTTTTACGGTTCCTGGCCTTTTGCTGGCCTTTTGCTCACATGTTCTTTCCTGCGTTATC
CCCTGATTCTGTGGATAACCGTATTACCGCCTTTGAGTGAGCTGATACCGCTCGCCGCAGCCGAACGACC
GAGCGCAGCGAGTCAGTGAGCGAGGAAGCGGAAGAGCGCCTGATGCGGTATTTTCTCCTTACGCATCTGT
GCGGTATTTCACACCGCAATGGTGCACTCTCAGTACAATCTGCTCTGATGCCGCATAGTTAAGCCAGTAT
ACACTCCGCTATCGCTACGTGACTGGGTCATGGCTGCGCCCCGACACCCGCCAACACCCGCTGACGCGCC
CTGACGGGCTTGTCTGCTCCCGGCATCCGCTTACAGACAAGCTGTGACCGTCTCCGGGAGCTGCATGTGT
CAGAGGTTTTCACCGTCATCACCGAAACGCGCGAGGCAGCTGCGGTAAAGCTCATCAGCGTGGTCGTGAA
GCGATTCACAGATGTCTGCCTGTTCATCCGCGTCCAGCTCGTTGAGTTTCTCCAGAAGCGTTAATGTCTG
GCTTCTGATAAAGCGGGCCATGTTAAGGGCGGTTTTTTCCTGTTTGGTCACTGATGCCTCCGTGTAAGGG
GGATTTCTGTTCATGGGGGTAATGATACCGATGAAACGAGAGAGGATGCTCACGATACGGGTTACTGATG
ATGAACATGCCCGGTTACTGGAACGTTGTGAGGGTAAACAACTGGCGGTATGGATGCGGCGGGACCAGAG
AAAAATCACTCAGGGTCAATGCCAGCGCTTCGTTAATACAGATGTAGGTGTTCCACAGGGTAGCCAGCAG
CATCCTGCGATGCAGATCCGGAACATAATGGTGCAGGGCGCTGACTTCCGCGTTTCCAGACTTTACGAAA
CACGGAAACCGAAGACCATTCATGTTGTTGCTCAGGTCGCAGACGTTTTGCAGCAGCAGTCGCTTCACGT
TCGCTCGCGTATCGGTGATTCATTCTGCTAACCAGTAAGGCAACCCCGCCAGCCTAGCCGGGTCCTCAAC
GACAGGAGCACGATCATGCGCACCCGTGGGGCCGCCATGCCGGCGATAATGGCCTGCTTCTCGCCGAAAC
GTTTGGTGGCGGGACCAGTGACGAAGGCTTGAGCGAGGGCGTGCAAGATTCCGAATACCGCAAGCGACAG
GCCGATCATCGTCGCGCTCCAGCGAAAGCGGTCCTCGCCGAAAATGACCCAGAGCGCTGCCGGCACCTGT
CCTACGAGTTGCATGATAAAGAAGACAGTCATAAGTGCGGCGACGATAGTCATGCCCCGCGCCCACCGGA
AGGAGCTGACTGGGTTGAAGGCTCTCAAGGGCATCGGTCGAGATCCCGGTGCCTAATGAGTGAGCTAACT
TACATTAATTGCGTTGCGCTCACTGCCCGCTTTCCAGTCGGGAAACCTGTCGTGCCAGCTGCATTAATGA
ATCGGCCAACGCGCGGGGAGAGGCGGTTTGCGTATTGGGCGCCAGGGTGGTTTTTCTTTTCACCAGTGAG
ACGGGCAACAGCTGATTGCCCTTCACCGCCTGGCCCTGAGAGAGTTGCAGCAAGCGGTCCACGCTGGTTT
GCCCCAGCAGGCGAAAATCCTGTTTGATGGTGGTTAACGGCGGGATATAACATGAGCTGTCTTCGGTATC
GTCGTATCCCACTACCGAGATATCCGCACCAACGCGCAGCCCGGACTCGGTAATGGCGCGCATTGCGCCC
AGCGCCATCTGATCGTTGGCAACCAGCATCGCAGTGGGAACGATGCCCTCATTCAGCATTTGCATGGTTT
GTTGAAAACCGGACATGGCACTCCAGTCGCCTTCCCGTTCCGCTATCGGCTGAATTTGATTGCGAGTGAG
ATATTTATGCCAGCCAGCCAGACGCAGACGCGCCGAGACAGAACTTAATGGGCCCGCTAACAGCGCGATT
TGCTGGTGACCCAATGCGACCAGATGCTCCACGCCCAGTCGCGTACCGTCTTCATGGGAGAAAATAATAC
TGTTGATGGGTGTCTGGTCAGAGACATCAAGAAATAACGCCGGAACATTAGTGCAGGCAGCTTCCACAGC
AATGGCATCCTGGTCATCCAGCGGATAGTTAATGATCAGCCCACTGACGCGTTGCGCGAGAAGATTGTGC
ACCGCCGCTTTACAGGCTTCGACGCCGCTTCGTTCTACCATCGACACCACCACGCTGGCACCCAGTTGAT
CGGCGCGAGATTTAATCGCCGCGACAATTTGCGACGGCGCGTGCAGGGCCAGACTGGAGGTGGCAACGCC
AATCAGCAACGACTGTTTGCCCGCCAGTTGTTGTGCCACGCGGTTGGGAATGTAATTCAGCTCCGCCATC
GCCGCTTCCACTTTTTCCCGCGTTTTCGCAGAAACGTGGCTGGCCTGGTTCACCACGCGGGAAACGGTCT
GATAAGAGACACCGGCATACTCTGCGACATCGTATAACGTTACTGGTTTCACATTCACCACCCTGAATTG
ACTCTCTTCCGGGCGCTATCATGCCATACCGCGAAAGGTTTTGCGCCATTCGATGGTGTCCGGGATCTCG
ACGCTCTCCCTTATGCGACTCCTGCATTAGGAAGCAGCCCAGTAGTAGGTTGAGGCCGTTGAGCACCGCC
GCCGCAAGGAATGGTGCATGCAAGGAGATGGCGCCCAACAGTCCCCCGGCCACGGGGCCTGCCACCATAC
CCACGCCGAAACAAGCGCTCATGAGCCCGAAGTGGCGAGCCCGATCTTCCCCATCGGTGATGTCGGCGAT
ATAGGCGCCAGCAACCGCACCTGTGGCGCCGGTGATGCCGGCCACGATGCGTCCGGCGTAGAGGATCGAG
ATCTCGATCCCGCGAAATTAATACGACTCACTATAGGGGAATTGTGAGCGGATAACAATTCCCCTCTAGA
AATAATTTTGTTTAACTTTAAGAAGGAGATATACCATGGGCAGCAGCCATCATCATCATCATCACAGCAG
CGGCCTGGTGCCGCGCGGCAGCCATATGGAAAACCTGTATTTTCAGGGC
Features (pLannotate 1.2.2; 25 found; start..end, strand, type, name):
     13..336     +  CDS            FKBP1A: FKB1A_HUMAN - Also known as FKBP1, FKBP12. Experimental evidence at protein level: Swiss-Prot protein existence level 1. Keeps in an inactive conformation TGFBR1, the TGF-beta type I serine/threonine kinase receptor, preventing TGF-beta receptor activation in absence of ligand. Recruits SMAD7 to ACVR1B which prevents the association of SMAD2 and SMAD3 with the activin receptor complex, thereby blocking the activin signal. May modulate the RYR1 calcium channel activity. PPIases accelerate the folding of proteins. It catalyzes the cis-trans isomerization of proline imidic peptide bonds in oligop
    718..1002    +  CDS            FPR2 (fragment): FKBP2_CRYNB - Protein inferred from homology: Swiss-Prot protein existence level 3. PPIases accelerate the folding of proteins. It catalyzes the cis-trans isomerization of proline imidic peptide bonds in oligopeptides (By similarity). From Cryptococcus neoformans var. neoformans serotype D (strain B-3501A) (Filobasidiella neoformans).
    997..1311    +  CDS            FPR1 (fragment): FKBP_CANGA - Experimental evidence at protein level: Swiss-Prot protein existence level 1. PPIases accelerate the folding of proteins. It catalyzes the cis-trans isomerization of proline imidic peptide bonds in oligopeptides (By similarity). From Candida glabrata (strain ATCC 2001 / CBS 138 / JCM 3761 / NBRC 0622 / NRRL Y-65) (Yeast) (Torulopsis glabrata).
   1327..1482    +  CDS            Mavs (fragment): MAVS_MOUSE - Also known as Ips1 From Mus musculus (Mouse).
   1529..1546    +  CDS            9xHis (fragment): 9xHis affinity tag
   1556..1605    +  CDS            SET1 (fragment): solubility-enhancement tag derived from T7 phage gene 10B
   1613..1660    +  terminator     T7 terminator: transcription terminator for bacteriophage T7 RNA polymerase
   1697..2125    +  rep_origin     f1 ori (sequence partly withheld): f1 bacteriophage origin of replication; arrow indicates direction of (+) strand synthesis
   2178..2235    +  promoter       AmpR promoter (fragment): bla
   2244..3059    -  CDS            KanR: aminoglycoside phosphotransferase; aph(3')-Ia; confers resistance to kanamycin in bacteria or G418 (Geneticin®) in eukaryotes
   3181..3769    +  rep_origin     ori: high-copy-number ColE1/pMB1/pBR322/pUC origin of replication
   3955..4094    -  misc_feature   bom: basis of mobility region from pBR322
   4196..4387    -  CDS            rop: Rop protein, which maintains plasmids at low copy number; rop
   4404..4784    +  CDS            YPB1_ECOLX: Protein predicted: Swiss-Prot protein existence level 4. From Escherichia coli.
   4856..5147    -  CDS            TcR (fragment): tetracycline efflux protein; tet; confers resistance to tetracycline
   5162..5183    -  protein_bind   CAP binding site: CAP binding activates transcription in the presence of cAMP. E. coli catabolite activator protein
   5196..6278    -  CDS            lacI: lac repressor; lacI; The lac repressor binds to the lac operator to inhibit transcription in E. coli. This inhibition can be relieved by adding lactose or isopropyl-β-D-thiogalactopyranoside (IPTG).
   6279..6356    -  promoter       lacI promoter: lacI
   6364..6643    -  CDS            TcR (fragment): tetracycline efflux protein; tet; confers resistance to tetracycline
   6665..6683    +  promoter       T7 promoter: promoter for bacteriophage T7 RNA polymerase
   6684..6708    +  protein_bind   lac operator: The lac repressor binds to the lac operator to inhibit transcription in E. coli. This inhibition can be relieved by adding lactose or isopropyl-β-D-thiogalactopyranoside (IPTG). lac repressor encoded by lacI
   6723..6745    +  RBS            RBS: efficient ribosome binding site from bacteriophage T7 gene 10 (Olins and Rangwala, 1989)
   6764..6780    +  CDS            capTEV™ (fragment): composite tag for in vivo biotinylation, TEV protease cleavage, and 6xHis tagging
   6791..6808    +  CDS            thrombin site: thrombin recognition and cleavage site
   6815..6835    +  CDS            TEV site: tobacco etch virus (TEV) protease recognition and cleavage site
