[The description below was written by a language model from this plasmid's Addgene catalogue record and pLannotate feature annotations shown in this document.]
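Description:
pET28a-FKBP-MAVS(pLxIS) is a bacterial expression plasmid built on the pET28a backbone for overproducing the pLxIS-containing domain of mouse MAVS (also known as IPS-1, Visa or Cardif) in E. coli. It is propagated through a ColE1/pBR322-type origin accompanied by the bom and rop elements and is selected with kanamycin via the aph(3')-Ia gene. An f1 origin is also present. The catalogue lists it as high copy, although rop is normally associated with copy-number restraint.

Expression follows the standard pET arrangement. A T7 promoter with an adjacent lac operator and the T7 gene 10 ribosome binding site drives the open reading frame, a T7 terminator closes it, and a plasmid-borne lacI gene supplies repressor. Transcription therefore depends on T7 RNA polymerase in the host and can be induced with IPTG. According to the record, the MAVS fragment was inserted between BamHI and EcoRI and carries an N-terminal 6xHis-4xFKBP fusion. The annotation shows a His-tag fragment followed by thrombin and TEV protease recognition sites, which would allow affinity purification and tag removal. These are followed by FKBP coding sequence. The automated annotation names only three FKBP-like segments, two of them matched to fungal homologues, and leaves a gap that plausibly holds the fourth repeat. A short Mavs fragment of about 150 nt sits downstream of the repeats. The backbone's C-terminal His sequence lies after the insert, but the record does not say whether it is translated. Tandem FKBP domains are commonly used for ligand-induced oligomerisation, though the record states only that the plasmid is intended for bacterial overexpression of the MAVS pLxIS domain.
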