Addgene plasmid #221335: pET28a-FKBP-MAVS(pLxIS)
Purpose: Overexpression of MAVS pLxIS domain in bacteria
Depositing lab: Jonathan Kagan. Depositing organization: Boston Children's Hospital. Publication: pLxIS-containing domains are biochemically flexible regulators of interferons and metabolism. Landau LM, Chaudhary N, Tien YC, Rogozinska M, Joshi S, Yao C, Crowley J, Hullahalli K, Campbell IW, Waldor MK, Haigis M, Kagan JC. Mol Cell. 2024 Jul 11;84(13):2436-2454.e10. doi: 10.1016/j.molcel.2024.05.030. Epub 2024 Jun 25. PubMed 38925114.
Backbone
  Vector backbone: pET28a
  Vector type: Bacterial Expression
Growth in bacteria
  Bacterial resistance: Kanamycin, 50 μg/mL
  Growth temperature: 37°C
  Growth strain: NEB Stable
  Copy number: High Copy
Gene/Insert
  Gene/Insert name: MAVS pLxIS domain
  Species: M. musculus (mouse)
  Entrez Gene: Mavs (a.k.a. D430028G21Rik, IPS-1, Visa, cardif)
  Promoter: T7
  Tag / fusion protein: 6xHis-4xFKBP (N terminal on insert)
  Cloning method: Restriction Enzyme; 5′ cloning site BamHI (not destroyed); 3′ cloning site EcoRI (not destroyed)
  Sequencing primers: 5′ n/a
Terms and licenses: Academic/Nonprofit Terms; Industry Terms: Not Available to Industry
How to cite: pET28a-FKBP-MAVS(pLxIS) was a gift from Jonathan Kagan (Addgene plasmid # 221335 ; http://n2t.net/addgene:221335 ; RRID:Addgene_221335)
